Addgene plasmid #115765: pCMV6-XL4 FLAG-CBLN1-Fc
Purpose: Expression of the extracellular domain of CBLN1 with N-terminal FLAG tag and C-terminal hIgG tag.
Depositing lab: Davide Comoletti. Depositing organization: Rutgers, The State University of New Jersey.
Backbone
  Vector backbone: pCMV6-XL4
  Backbone size w/o insert (bp): 111
  Vector type: Mammalian Expression
Growth in bacteria
  Bacterial resistance: Ampicillin, 100 μg/mL
  Growth temperature: 37°C
  Growth strain: DH5alpha
  Copy number: High Copy
Gene/Insert
  Gene/Insert name: CBLN1
  Species: H. sapiens (human)
  Mutation: none
  Entrez Gene: CBLN1
  Promoter: CMV
  Tag / fusion protein: FLAG (N terminal on backbone); hIgG/Fc (C terminal on backbone)
  Cloning method: Restriction Enzyme; 5′ cloning site unknown (not destroyed); 3′ cloning site unknown (not destroyed)
  Sequencing primers: 5′ GGA TAG CGG TTT GAC TC; 3′ AAA GCC AGA AGA GGG TCT C
Terms and licenses: Academic/Nonprofit Terms; Industry Terms: Not Available to Industry
Depositor comments: Codon Optimized, FLAG-tag is followed by a NotI site and hIgG-tag is preceeded by a XbaI site. The reverse sequencing primer will sequence the CBLN1 insert only and not the hIgG-tag.
How to cite: pCMV6-XL4 FLAG-CBLN1-Fc was a gift from Davide Comoletti (Addgene plasmid # 115765 ; http://n2t.net/addgene:115765 ; RRID:Addgene_115765)
