[The description below was written by a language model from this plasmid's Addgene catalogue record and pLannotate feature annotations shown in this document.]
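Description:
pCMV6-XL4 FLAG-CBLN1-Fc is a mammalian expression plasmid built on the pCMV6-XL4 backbone for producing a secreted, tagged form of human cerebellin-1 (CBLN1). It is maintained in E. coli at high copy through a ColE1/pUC-type origin and selected with ampicillin via the β-lactamase gene. An f1 phage origin and remnants of a lac/lacZα cloning region (lac promoter, operator, CAP site, T7 promoter) are also present as backbone carry-over. The sequenced record is 6,561 nt, so the catalogue's "backbone size" of 111 bp is clearly not a meaningful figure.

Expression is driven by the human CMV immediate-early enhancer and promoter. The open reading frame begins with a bovine prolactin signal sequence that directs the product into the secretory pathway. According to the catalogue, this is followed by an N-terminal FLAG tag, although the tag is not separately annotated. Next come the codon-optimized CBLN1 coding region and a C-terminal human IgG Fc portion. The automated annotation matches the insert to the bovine CBLN1 orthologue and labels the Fc region as overlapping IGHG1 and IGHG4 fragments. The catalogue gives the insert species as human and describes the tag only as hIgG/Fc. The depositor notes that a NotI site follows the FLAG tag and an XbaI site precedes the Fc, flanking the insert between the two tags. A human growth hormone polyadenylation signal terminates the transcript, and an SV40 enhancer/early promoter element lies downstream.

The stated purpose is expression of the CBLN1 extracellular domain with both tags. The FLAG epitope and Fc region provide general handles for detecting and capturing the secreted protein, though the record does not describe specific downstream applications.
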