Features (pLannotate 1.2.2; 20 found; start..end, strand, type, name):
      1..25      +  rep_origin     M13 ori (fragment): M13 bacteriophage origin of replication; arrow indicates direction of (+) strand synthesis
     29..183     -  CDS            lacZα (fragment): LacZα fragment of β-galactosidase; lacZ fragment
    343..722     +  enhancer       CMV enhancer: human cytomegalovirus immediate early enhancer
    795..812     -  promoter       CMV promoter (fragment): human cytomegalovirus (CMV) immediate early promoter
    827..926     +  promoter       CMVd1 promoter: truncated human cytomegalovirus (CMV) immediate early promoter that yields slightly reduced expression relative to the full-length promoter
    956..1045    +  CDS            prolactin signal sequence: signal sequence from bovine prolactin
   1070..1591    +  CDS            CBLN1 (fragment): CBLN1_BOVIN - Experimental evidence at protein level: Swiss-Prot protein existence level 1. The cerebellin peptide exerts neuromodulatory functions. Directly stimulates norepinephrine release via the adenylate cyclase/PKA-dependent signaling pathway; and indirectly enhances adrenocortical secretion in vivo, through a paracrine mechanism involving medullary catecholamine release (By similarity). From Bos taurus (Bovine).
   2156..2566    +  CDS            IGHG1 (fragment): IGHG1_HUMAN - Experimental evidence at protein level: Swiss-Prot protein existence level 1. Constant region of immunoglobulin heavy chains. Immunoglobulins, also known as antibodies, are membrane-bound or secreted glycoproteins produced by B lymphocytes. In the recognition phase of humoral immunity, the membrane-bound immunoglobulins serve as receptors which, upon binding of a specific antigen, trigger the clonal expansion and differentiation of B lymphocytes into immunoglobulins- secreting plasma cells. Secreted immunoglobulins mediate the effector phase of humoral immunity, which results in
   2532..2903    +  CDS            IGHG4 (fragment): IGHG4_HUMAN - Experimental evidence at protein level: Swiss-Prot protein existence level 1. Constant region of immunoglobulin heavy chains. Immunoglobulins, also known as antibodies, are membrane-bound or secreted glycoproteins produced by B lymphocytes. In the recognition phase of humoral immunity, the membrane-bound immunoglobulins serve as receptors which, upon binding of a specific antigen, trigger the clonal expansion and differentiation of B lymphocytes into immunoglobulins- secreting plasma cells. Secreted immunoglobulins mediate the effector phase of humoral immunity, which results in
   2927..3549    +  polyA_signal   hGH poly(A) signal: human growth hormone polyadenylation signal
   3578..3907    +  promoter       SV40 promoter: SV40 enhancer and early promoter
   3946..3964    -  promoter       T7 promoter: promoter for bacteriophage T7 RNA polymerase
   4002..4018    -  protein_bind   lac operator: The lac repressor binds to the lac operator to inhibit transcription in E. coli. This inhibition can be relieved by adding lactose or isopropyl-β-D-thiogalactopyranoside (IPTG). lac repressor encoded by lacI
   4026..4056    -  promoter       lac promoter: promoter for the E. coli lac operon
   4071..4092    -  protein_bind   CAP binding site: CAP binding activates transcription in the presence of cAMP. E. coli catabolite activator protein
   4105..4197    -  CDS            lacI (fragment): lac repressor; lacI; The lac repressor binds to the lac operator to inhibit transcription in E. coli. This inhibition can be relieved by adding lactose or isopropyl-β-D-thiogalactopyranoside (IPTG).
   4380..4968    -  rep_origin     ori: high-copy-number ColE1/pMB1/pBR322/pUC origin of replication
   5139..5999    -  CDS            AmpR: β-lactamase; bla; confers resistance to ampicillin, carbenicillin, and related antibiotics
   6000..6104    -  promoter       AmpR promoter: bla
   6131..6559    +  rep_origin     f1 ori (sequence partly withheld): f1 bacteriophage origin of replication; arrow indicates direction of (+) strand synthesis
>Addgene plasmid #115765 | pCMV6-XL4 FLAG-CBLN1-Fc | addgene full sequence | sequence record 223842 | Addgene NGS Result
AACAAAATATTAACGCTTACAATTTCCATTCGCCATTCAGGCTGCGCAACTGTTGGGAAGGGCGATCGGT
GCGGGCCTCTTCGCTATTACGCCAGCTGGCGAAAGGGGGATGTGCTGCAAGGCGATTAAGTTGGGTAACG
CCAGGGTTTTCCCAGTCACGACGTTGTAAAACGACGGCCAGTGCCAAGCTGATCTATACATTGAATCAAT
ATTGGCAATTAGCCATATTAGTCATTGGTTATATAGCATAAATCAATATTGGCTATTGGCCATTGCATAC
GTTGTATCTATATCATAATATGTACATTTATATTGGCTCATGTCCAATATGACCGCCATGTTGACATTGA
TTATTGACTAGTTATTAATAGTAATCAATTACGGGGTCATTAGTTCATAGCCCATATATGGAGTTCCGCG
TTACATAACTTACGGTAAATGGCCCGCCTGGCTGACCGCCCAACGACCCCCGCCCATTGACGTCAATAAT
GACGTATGTTCCCATAGTAACGCCAATAGGGACTTTCCATTGACGTCAATGGGTGGAGTATTTACGGTAA
ACTGCCCACTTGGCAGTACATCAAGTGTATCATATGCCAAGTCCGCCCCCTATTGACGTCAATGACGGTA
AATGGCCCGCCTGGCATTATGCCCAGTACATGACCTTACGGGACTTTCCTACTTGGCAGTACATCTACGT
ATTAGTCATCGCTATTACCATGGTGATGCGGTTTTGGCAGTACACCAATGGGCGTGGATAGCGGTTTGAC
TCACGGGGATTTTCAAGTCTCCACCCCATTGACGTCAATGGGAGTTTGTTTTGGCACCAAAATCAACGGG
ACTTTCCAAAATGTCGTAATAACCCCGCCCCGTTGACGCAAATGGGCGGTAGGCGTGTACGGTGGGAGGT
CTATATAAGCAGAGCTCGTTTAGTGAACCGTCAGATATCGCCACCATGGACAGCAAAGGTTCGTCGCAGA
AAGGGTCCCGCCTGCTCCTGCTGCTGGTGGTGTCAAATCTACTCTTGTGCCAGGGTGTGGTCTCCGACTA
CAAAGACGATGACGACAAGGCGGCCGCTCAAAACGAGACAGAGCCCATCGTGCTGGAGGGCAAGTGCCTG
GTGGTGTGTGACAGCAATCCCACCAGCGACCCTACAGGCACCGCCCTGGGCATCAGCGTGAGAAGCGGCA
GCGCCAAGGTGGCCTTCAGCGCCATCAGAAGCACCAACCACGAGCCCAGCGAGATGAGCAACAGAACCAT
GATCATCTACTTCGACCAGGTGCTGGTGAACATCGGCAACAACTTCGACAGCGAGAGAAGCACCTTCATC
GCCCCCAGAAAGGGCATCTACAGCTTCAACTTCCACGTGGTGAAGGTGTACAACAGACAGACCATCCAGG
TGAGCCTGATGCTGAACGGCTGGCCTGTGATCAGCGCCTTCGCCGGCGACCAGGACGTGACCAGAGAGGC
CGCCAGCAACGGCGTGCTGATCCAGATGGAGAAGGGCGATAGAGCCTACCTGAAGCTGGAGAGAGGCAAC
CTGATGGGCGGCAAGTACAGCACCTTCAGCGGCTTCCTGGTGTTCCCCCTGGGTCTAGAGGTGCTCTTCC
AGGGGCCTGATCCCGATCCCGAGGGTGAGTACTAAGCTTCAGCGCTCCTGCCTGGACGCATCCCGGCTAT
GCAGCCCCAGTCCAGGGCAGCAAGGCAGGCCCCGTCTGCCTCTTCACCCGGAGGCCTCTGCCCGCCCCAC
TCATGCTCAGGGAGAGGGTCTTCTGGCTTTTTCCCCAGGCTCTGGGCAGGCACAGGCTAGGTGCCCCTAA
CCCAGGCCCTGCACACAAAGGGGCAGGTGCTGGGCTCAGACCTGCCAAGAGCCATATCCGGGAGGACCCT
GCCCCTGACCTAAGCCCACCCCAAAGGCCAAACTCTCCACTCCCTCAGCTCGGACACCTTCTCTCCTCCC
AGATTCCAGTAACTCCCAATCTTCTCTCTGCAGAGCCCAAATCTTGTGACAAAACTCACACATGCCCACC
GTGCCCAGGTAAGCCAGCCCAGGCCTCGCCCTCCAGCTCAAGGCGGGACAGGTGCCCTAGAGTAGCCTGC
ATCCAGGGACAGGCCCCAGCCGGGTGCTGACACGTCCACCTCCATCTCTTCCTCAGCACCTGAACTCCTG
GGGGGACCGTCAGTCTTCCTCTTCCCCCCAAAACCCAAGGACACCCTCATGATCTCCCGGACCCCTGAGG
TCACATGCGTGGTGGTGGACGTGAGCCACGAAGACCCTGAGGTCAAGTTCAACTGGTACGTGGACGGCGT
GGAGGTGCATAATGCCAAGACAAAGCCGCGGGAGGAGCAGTACAACAGCACGTACCGTGTGGTCAGCGTC
CTCACCGTCCTGCACCAGGACTGGCTGAATGGCAAGGAGTACAAGTGCAAGGTCTCCAACAAAGCCCTCC
CAGCCCCCATCGAGAAAACCATCTCCAAAGCCAAAGGTGGGACCCGTGGGGTGCGAGGGCCACATGGACA
GAGGCCGGCTCGGCCCACCCTCTGCCCTGAGAGTGACCGCTGTACCAACCTCTGTCCCTACAGGGCAGCC
CCGAGAACCACAGGTGTACACCCTGCCCCCATCCCGGGATGAGCTGACCAAGAACCAGGTCAGCCTGACC
TGCCTGGTCAAAGGCTTCTATCCCAGCGACATCGCCGTGGAGTGGGAGAGCAATGGGCAGCCGGAGAACA
ACTACAAGACCACGCCTCCCGTGCTGGACTCCGACGGCTCCTTCTTCCTCTACAGCAAGCTCACCGTGGA
CAAGAGCAGGTGGCAGCAGGGGAACGTCTTCTCATGCTCCGTGATGCATGAGGCTCTGCACAACCACTAC
ACGCAGAAGAGCCTCTCCCTGTCTCCGGGTAAATGAGTGCGACGGCCGCGACTCTAGGGTGGCATCCCTG
TGACCCCTCCCCAGTGCCTCTCCTGGCCCTGGAAGTTGCCACTCCAGTGCCCACCAGCCTTGTCCTAATA
AAATTAAGTTGCATCATTTTGTCTGACTAGGTGTCCTTCTATAATATTATGGGGTGGAGGGGGGTGGTAT
GGAGCAAGGGGCAAGTTGGGAAGACAACCTGTAGGGCCTGCGGGGTCTATTGGGAACCAAGCTGGAGTGC
AGTGGCACAATCTTGGCTCACTGCAATCTCCGCCTCCTGGGTTCAAGCGATTCTCCTGCCTCAGCCTCCC
GAGTTGTTGGGATTCCAGGCATGCATGACCAGGCTCAGCTAATTTTTGTTTTTTTGGTAGAGACGGGGTT
TCACCATATTGGCCAGGCTGGTCTCCAACTCCTAATCTCAGGTGATCTACCCACCTTGGCCTCCCAAATT
GCTGGGATTACAGGCGTGAACCACTGCTCCCTTCCCTGTCCTTCTGATTTTAAAATAACTATACCAGCAG
GAGGACGTCCAGACACAGCATAGGCTACCTGGCCATGCCCAACCGGTGGGACATTTGAGTTGCTTGCTTG
GCACTGTCCTCTCATGCGTTGGGTCCACTCAGTAGATGCCTGTTGAATTGGGTACGCGGCCAGCTTGGCT
GTGGAATGTGTGTCAGTTAGGGTGTGGAAAGTCCCCAGGCTCCCCAGCAGGCAGAAGTATGCAAAGCATG
CATCTCAATTAGTCAGCAACCAGGTGTGGAAAGTCCCCAGGCTCCCCAGCAGGCAGAAGTATGCAAAGCA
TGCATCTCAATTAGTCAGCAACCATAGTCCCGCCCCTAACTCCGCCCATCCCGCCCCTAACTCCGCCCAG
TTCCGCCCATTCTCCGCCCCATGGCTGACTAATTTTTTTTATTTATGCAGAGGCCGAGGCCGCCTCGGCC
TCTGAGCTATTCCAGAAGTAGTGAGGAGGCTTTTTTGGAGGCCTAGGCTTTTGCAAAAAGCTCCTCGAGG
AACTGAAAAACCAGAAAGTTAATTCCCTATAGTGAGTCGTATTAAATTCGTAATCATGTCATAGCTGTTT
CCTGTGTGAAATTGTTATCCGCTCACAATTCCACACAACATACGAGCCGGAAGCATAAAGTGTAAAGCCT
GGGGTGCCTAATGAGTGAGCTAACTCACATTAATTGCGTTGCGCTCACTGCCCGCTTTCCAGTCGGGAAA
CCTGTCGTGCCAGCTGCATTAATGAATCGGCCAACGCGCGGGGAGAGGCGGTTTGCGTATTGGGCGCTCT
TCCGCTTCCTCGCTCACTGACTCGCTGCGCTCGGTCGTTCGGCTGCGGCGAGCGGTATCAGCTCACTCAA
AGGCGGTAATACGGTTATCCACAGAATCAGGGGATAACGCAGGAAAGAACATGTGAGCAAAAGGCCAGCA
AAAGGCCAGGAACCGTAAAAAGGCCGCGTTGCTGGCGTTTTTCCATAGGCTCCGCCCCCCTGACGAGCAT
CACAAAAATCGACGCTCAAGTCAGAGGTGGCGAAACCCGACAGGACTATAAAGATACCAGGCGTTTCCCC
CTGGAAGCTCCCTCGTGCGCTCTCCTGTTCCGACCCTGCCGCTTACCGGATACCTGTCCGCCTTTCTCCC
TTCGGGAAGCGTGGCGCTTTCTCATAGCTCACGCTGTAGGTATCTCAGTTCGGTGTAGGTCGTTCGCTCC
AAGCTGGGCTGTGTGCACGAACCCCCCGTTCAGCCCGACCGCTGCGCCTTATCCGGTAACTATCGTCTTG
AGTCCAACCCGGTAAGACACGACTTATCGCCACTGGCAGCAGCCACTGGTAACAGGATTAGCAGAGCGAG
GTATGTAGGCGGTGCTACATAGTTCTTGAAGTGGTGGCCTAACTACGGCTACACTAGAAGAACAGTATTT
GGTATCTGCGCTCTGCTGAAGCCAGTTACCTTCGGAAAAAGAGTTGGTAGCTCTTGATCCGGCAAACAAA
CCACCGCTGGTAGCGGTGGTTTTTTTGTTTGCAAGCAGCAGATTACGCGCAGAAAAAAAGGATCTCAAGA
AGATCCTTTGATCTTTTCTACGGGGTCTGACGCTCAGTGGAACGAAAACTCACGTTAAGGGATTTTGGTC
ATGAGATTATCAAAAAGGATCTTCACCTAGATCCTTTTAAATTAAAAATGAAGTTTTAAATCAATCTAAA
GTATATATGAGTAAACTTGGTCTGACAGTTACCAATGCTTAATCAGTGAGGCACCTATCTCAGCGATCTG
TCTATTTCGTTCATCCATAGTTGCCTGACTCCCCGTCGTGTAGATAACTACGATACGGGAGGGCTTACCA
TCTGGCCCCAGTGCTGCAATGATACCGCGAGACCCACGCTCACCGGCTCCAGATTTATCAGCAATAAACC
AGCCAGCCGGAAGGGCCGAGCGCAGAAGTGGTCCTGCAACTTTATCCGCCTCCATCCAGTCTATTAATTG
TTGCCGGGAAGCTAGAGTAAGTAGTTCGCCAGTTAATAGTTTGCGCAACGTTGTTGCCATTGCTACAGGC
ATCGTGGTGTCACGCTCGTCGTTTGGTATGGCTTCATTCAGCTCCGGTTCCCAACGATCAAGGCGAGTTA
CATGATCCCCCATGTTGTGCAAAAAAGCGGTTAGCTCCTTCGGTCCTCCGATCGTTGTCAGAAGTAAGTT
GGCCGCAGTGTTATCACTCATGGTTATGGCAGCACTGCATAATTCTCTTACTGTCATGCCATCCGTAAGA
TGCTTTTCTGTGACTGGTGAGTACTCAACCAAGTCATTCTGAGAATAGTGTATGCGGCGACCGAGTTGCT
CTTGCCCGGCGTCAATACGGGATAATACCGCGCCACATAGCAGAACTTTAAAAGTGCTCATCATTGGAAA
ACGTTCTTCGGGGCGAAAACTCTCAAGGATCTTACCGCTGTTGAGATCCAGTTCGATGTAACCCACTCGT
GCACCCAACTGATCTTCAGCATCTTTTACTTTCACCAGCGTTTCTGGGTGAGCAAAAACAGGAAGGCAAA
ATGCCGCAAAAAAGGGAATAAGGGCGACACGGAAATGTTGAATACTCATACTCTTCCTTTTTCAATATTA
TTGAAGCATTTATCAGGGTTATTGTCTCATGAGCGGATACATATTTGAATGTATTTAGAAAAATAAACAA
ATAGGGGTTCCGCGCACATTTCCCCGAAAAGTGCCACCTG
[124 nt withheld, positions 6131-6254]
C
[91 nt withheld, positions 6256-6346]
A
[49 nt withheld, positions 6348-6396]
CCTTTGACGTTGGAGTCCACGTTCTTT
[37 nt withheld, positions 6424-6460]
ACCCTATCTCGGTCTATTCTTTTGATTTATAAGGGATTTTGCCGATTTCGGCCTATTGGTTAAAAAATGA
GCTGATTTAACAAAAATTTAACGCGAATTTT
